Addgene plasmid #217672: PE-SUMO CRYGA
Purpose: For expression of SUMO tagged human gamma A crystallin
Depositing lab: Larry David. Depositing organization: Oregon Health & Science University. Publication: Measurement of absolute abundance of crystallins in human and αA N101D transgenic mouse lenses using (15)N-labeled crystallin standards. Halverson-Kolkind KA, Caputo N, Lampi KJ, Srivastava O, David LL. Exp Eye Res. 2024 Nov;248:110115. doi: 10.1016/j.exer.2024.110115. Epub 2024 Oct 3. PubMed 39368693.
Backbone
  Vector backbone: PE-SUMO
  Backbone manufacturer: LifeSensors
  Backbone size w/o insert (bp): 5761
  Total vector size (bp): 6257
  Vector type: Bacterial Expression
Growth in bacteria
  Bacterial resistance: Ampicillin, 100 μg/mL
  Growth temperature: 37°C
  Growth strain: DH5alpha
  Copy number: High Copy
Gene/Insert
  Gene/Insert name: CRYGA
  Species: H. sapiens (human)
  Insert size (bp): 519
  GenBank ID: CRYGA
  Entrez Gene: CRYGA (a.k.a. CRY-g-A, CRYG1, CRYG5)
  Promoter: T7
  Tag / fusion protein: 6XHis (N terminal on backbone); Smt3 (N terminal on backbone)
  Cloning method: Restriction Enzyme; 5′ cloning site Bsal (not destroyed); 3′ cloning site Xbal (not destroyed)
  Sequencing primers: 5′ T7; 3′ T7 term
Resource information
  A portion of this plasmid was derived from a plasmid made by: Origene RC224787
Terms and licenses: Academic/Nonprofit Terms; Industry Terms: Not Available to Industry
Depositor comments: Expresses well in a soluble state. However, the SUMO tag is not removed by ULP-1 cleavage. The N-terminal methionine has been removed to mirror the form of the protein in lens that does not contain its methionine.
How to cite: PE-SUMO CRYGA was a gift from Larry David (Addgene plasmid # 217672 ; http://n2t.net/addgene:217672 ; RRID:Addgene_217672)
