[The description below was written by a language model from this plasmid's Addgene catalogue record and pLannotate feature annotations shown in this document.]
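Description:
PE-SUMO CRYGA is a bacterial expression plasmid built on the commercial PE-SUMO backbone, a pET-style vector of about 6.3 kb, for producing human gamma A crystallin (CRYGA) as an N-terminal 6xHis–SUMO (yeast Smt3) fusion in E. coli. It is maintained with a ColE1/pBR322-type origin accompanied by the bom and rop elements, carries an f1 origin, and is selected with ampicillin through the bla gene. The catalogue lists it as high copy, although the annotated rop gene is normally associated with reduced copy number. Short tetracycline-resistance fragments in the table are non-functional backbone remnants.

Expression is driven by a T7 promoter followed by a lac operator and the T7 gene 10 ribosome binding site. A plasmid-borne lacI gene supplies repressor, so transcription is IPTG-inducible in hosts that provide T7 RNA polymerase, and it ends at a T7 terminator. The SUMO coding sequence runs directly into the 519 bp CRYGA insert, which was cloned between BsaI and XbaI sites. The automated annotation labels this insert as bovine gamma C crystallin, which probably reflects homology among gamma crystallins rather than a different insert. The His-tag and SET1 fragments annotated downstream of the insert look like backbone leftovers rather than part of the described fusion, which has only N-terminal tags.

The initiator methionine of CRYGA was removed to match the form of the protein found in the lens. The depositor notes that the fusion expresses well in soluble form but that ULP-1 protease does not remove the SUMO tag. The associated work used 15N-labeled crystallin standards to measure absolute crystallin abundance in lenses, which suggests this construct was used to make such a standard.
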