Features (pLannotate 1.2.2; 20 found; start..end, strand, type, name):
     21..39      +  promoter       T7 promoter: promoter for bacteriophage T7 RNA polymerase
     40..64      +  protein_bind   lac operator: The lac repressor binds to the lac operator to inhibit transcription in E. coli. This inhibition can be relieved by adding lactose or isopropyl-β-D-thiogalactopyranoside (IPTG). lac repressor encoded by lacI
     79..101     +  RBS            RBS: efficient ribosome binding site from bacteriophage T7 gene 10 (Olins and Rangwala, 1989)
    144..431     +  CDS            SUMO: cleavable ubiquitin-like protein tag; S. cerevisiae SMT3 (truncated and modified); modified to prevent cleavage by eukaryotic SUMO proteases
    432..950     +  CDS            CRYGC: CRGC_BOVIN - Experimental evidence at protein level: Swiss-Prot protein existence level 1. Crystallins are the dominant structural components of the vertebrate eye lens. From Bos taurus (Bovine).
   1006..1023    +  CDS            9xHis (fragment): 9xHis affinity tag
   1033..1082    +  CDS            SET1 (fragment): solubility-enhancement tag derived from T7 phage gene 10B
   1090..1137    +  terminator     T7 terminator: transcription terminator for bacteriophage T7 RNA polymerase
   1174..1602    +  rep_origin     f1 ori (sequence partly withheld): f1 bacteriophage origin of replication; arrow indicates direction of (+) strand synthesis
   1655..1759    +  promoter       AmpR promoter: bla
   1760..2620    +  CDS            AmpR: β-lactamase; bla; confers resistance to ampicillin, carbenicillin, and related antibiotics
   2791..3379    +  rep_origin     ori: high-copy-number ColE1/pMB1/pBR322/pUC origin of replication
   3565..3704    -  misc_feature   bom: basis of mobility region from pBR322
   3806..3997    -  CDS            rop: Rop protein, which maintains plasmids at low copy number; rop
   4014..4394    +  CDS            YPB1_ECOLX: Protein predicted: Swiss-Prot protein existence level 4. From Escherichia coli.
   4466..4757    -  CDS            TcR (fragment): tetracycline efflux protein; tet; confers resistance to tetracycline
   4772..4793    -  protein_bind   CAP binding site: CAP binding activates transcription in the presence of cAMP. E. coli catabolite activator protein
   4806..5888    -  CDS            lacI: lac repressor; lacI; The lac repressor binds to the lac operator to inhibit transcription in E. coli. This inhibition can be relieved by adding lactose or isopropyl-β-D-thiogalactopyranoside (IPTG).
   5889..5966    -  promoter       lacI promoter: lacI
   5974..6253    -  CDS            TcR (fragment): tetracycline efflux protein; tet; confers resistance to tetracycline
>Addgene plasmid #217672 | PE-SUMO CRYGA | addgene full sequence | sequence record 434871 | Addgene NGS Result
AGATCTCGATCCCGCGAAATTAATACGACTCACTATAGGGGAATTGTGAGCGGATAACAATTCCCCTCTA
GAAATAATTTTGTTTAACTTTAAGAAGGAGATATACCATGGGTCATCACCATCATCATCACGGGTCCCTG
CAGGACTCAGAAGTCAATCAAGAAGCTAAGCCAGAGGTCAAGCCAGAAGTCAAGCCTGAGACTCACATCA
ATTTAAAGGTGTCCGATGGATCTTCAGAGATCTTCTTCAAGATCAAAAAGACCACTCCTTTAAGAAGGCT
GATGGAAGCGTTCGCTAAAAGACAGGGTAAGGAAATGGACTCCTTAAGATTCTTGTACGACGGTATTAGA
ATTCAAGCTGATCAGGCCCCTGAAGATTTGGACATGGAGGATAACGATATTATTGAGGCTCACCGCGAAC
AGATTGGAGGTGGGAAGATCACCTTCTACGAGGACCGAGACTTTCAGGGTCGCTGCTACAATTGCATCAG
TGACTGCCCCAACCTGCGGGTCTACTTCAGCCGCTGCAACTCCATCCGAGTAGACAGCGGCTGCTGGATG
CTCTATGAGCGTCCCAATTACCAGGGCCACCAGTACTTCCTGCGCCGAGGCAAGTACCCCGACTATCAGC
ACTGGATGGGCCTCAGCGACTCGGTCCAATCCTGCCGTATAATTCCTCATACCAGCTCGCACAAGTTAAG
GCTGTACGAGAGAGATGACTACCGAGGCCTTATGTCTGAGCTCACTGATGACTGCGCCTGTGTTCCAGAA
CTGTTCCGTCTCCCTGAGATCTATTCCCTCCACGTACTGGAGGGCTGCTGGGTCCTCTATGAAATGCCCA
ACTACCGGGGGCGGCAGTATCTGCTGAGGCCTGGGGACTACAGAAGGTACCACGACTGGGGGGGTGCAGA
TGCCAAAGTCGGCTCTTTGAGACGGGTCACCGATTTGTACTAATCTAGAGGATCCGAATTCGAGCTCCGT
CGACAAGCTTGCGGCCGCACTCGAGCACCACCACCACCACCACTGAGATCCGGCTGCTAACAAAGCCCGA
AAGGAAGCTGAGTTGGCTGCTGCCACCGCTGAGCAATAACTAGCATAACCCCTTGGGGCCTCTAAACGGG
TCTTGAGGGGTTTTTTGCTGAAAGGAGGAACTATATCCGGATTGGCGAATGGG
[124 nt withheld, positions 1174-1297]
C
[91 nt withheld, positions 1299-1389]
A
[49 nt withheld, positions 1391-1439]
CCTTTGACGTTGGAGTCCACGTTCTTT
[37 nt withheld, positions 1467-1503]
ACCCTATCTCGGTCTATTCTTTTGATTTATAAGGGATTTTGCCGATTTCGGCCTATTGGTTAAAAAATGA
GCTGATTTAACAAAAATTTAACGCGAATTTTAACAAAATATTAACGCTTACAATTTAGGTGGCACTTTTC
GGGGAAATGTGCGCGGAACCCCTATTTGTTTATTTTTCTAAATACATTCAAATATGTATCCGCTCATGAG
ACAATAACCCTGATAAATGCTTCAATAATATTGAAAAAGGAAGAGTATGAGTATTCAACATTTCCGTGTC
GCCCTTATTCCCTTTTTTGCGGCATTTTGCCTTCCTGTTTTTGCTCACCCAGAAACGCTGGTGAAAGTAA
AAGATGCTGAAGATCAGTTGGGTGCACGAGTGGGTTACATCGAACTGGATCTCAACAGCGGTAAGATCCT
TGAGAGTTTTCGCCCCGAAGAACGTTTTCCAATGATGAGCACTTTTAAAGTTCTGCTATGTGGCGCGGTA
TTATCCCGTATTGACGCCGGGCAAGAGCAACTCGGTCGCCGCATACACTATTCTCAGAATGACTTGGTTG
AGTACTCACCAGTCACAGAAAAGCATCTTACGGATGGCATGACAGTAAGAGAATTATGCAGTGCTGCCAT
AACCATGAGTGATAACACTGCGGCCAACTTACTTCTGACAACGATCGGAGGACCGAAGGAGCTAACCGCT
TTTTTGCACAACATGGGGGATCATGTAACTCGCCTTGATCGTTGGGAACCGGAGCTGAATGAAGCCATAC
CAAACGACGAGCGTGACACCACGATGCCTGCAGCAATGGCAACAACGTTGCGCAAACTATTAACTGGCGA
ACTACTTACTCTAGCTTCCCGGCAACAATTAATAGACTGGATGGAGGCGGATAAAGTTGCAGGACCACTT
CTGCGCTCGGCCCTTCCGGCTGGCTGGTTTATTGCTGATAAATCTGGAGCCGGTGAGCGTGGTTCTCGCG
GTATCATTGCAGCACTGGGGCCAGATGGTAAGCCCTCCCGTATCGTAGTTATCTACACGACGGGGAGTCA
GGCAACTATGGATGAACGAAATAGACAGATCGCTGAGATAGGTGCCTCACTGATTAAGCATTGGTAACTG
TCAGACCAAGTTTACTCATATATACTTTAGATTGATTTAAAACTTCATTTTTAATTTAAAAGGATCTAGG
TGAAGATCCTTTTTGATAATCTCATGACCAAAATCCCTTAACGTGAGTTTTCGTTCCACTGAGCGTCAGA
CCCCGTAGAAAAGATCAAAGGATCTTCTTGAGATCCTTTTTTTCTGCGCGTAATCTGCTGCTTGCAAACA
AAAAAACCACCGCTACCAGCGGTGGTTTGTTTGCCGGATCAAGAGCTACCAACTCTTTTTCCGAAGGTAA
CTGGCTTCAGCAGAGCGCAGATACCAAATACTGTCCTTCTAGTGTAGCCGTAGTTAGGCCACCACTTCAA
GAACTCTGTAGCACCGCCTACATACCTCGCTCTGCTAATCCTGTTACCAGTGGCTGCTGCCAGTGGCGAT
AAGTCGTGTCTTACCGGGTTGGACTCAAGACGATAGTTACCGGATAAGGCGCAGCGGTCGGGCTGAACGG
GGGGTTCGTGCACACAGCCCAGCTTGGAGCGAACGACCTACACCGAACTGAGATACCTACAGCGTGAGCT
ATGAGAAAGCGCCACGCTTCCCGAAGGGAGAAAGGCGGACAGGTATCCGGTAAGCGGCAGGGTCGGAACA
GGAGAGCGCACGAGGGAGCTTCCAGGGGGAAACGCCTGGTATCTTTATAGTCCTGTCGGGTTTCGCCACC
TCTGACTTGAGCGTCGATTTTTGTGATGCTCGTCAGGGGGGCGGAGCCTATGGAAAAACGCCAGCAACGC
GGCCTTTTTACGGTTCCTGGCCTTTTGCTGGCCTTTTGCTCACATGTTCTTTCCTGCGTTATCCCCTGAT
TCTGTGGATAACCGTATTACCGCCTTTGAGTGAGCTGATACCGCTCGCCGCAGCCGAACGACCGAGCGCA
GCGAGTCAGTGAGCGAGGAAGCGGAAGAGCGCCTGATGCGGTATTTTCTCCTTACGCATCTGTGCGGTAT
TTCACACCGCAATGGTGCACTCTCAGTACAATCTGCTCTGATGCCGCATAGTTAAGCCAGTATACACTCC
GCTATCGCTACGTGACTGGGTCATGGCTGCGCCCCGACACCCGCCAACACCCGCTGACGCGCCCTGACGG
GCTTGTCTGCTCCCGGCATCCGCTTACAGACAAGCTGTGACCGTCTCCGGGAGCTGCATGTGTCAGAGGT
TTTCACCGTCATCACCGAAACGCGCGAGGCAGCTGCGGTAAAGCTCATCAGCGTGGTCGTGAAGCGATTC
ACAGATGTCTGCCTGTTCATCCGCGTCCAGCTCGTTGAGTTTCTCCAGAAGCGTTAATGTCTGGCTTCTG
ATAAAGCGGGCCATGTTAAGGGCGGTTTTTTCCTGTTTGGTCACTGATGCCTCCGTGTAAGGGGGATTTC
TGTTCATGGGGGTAATGATACCGATGAAACGAGAGAGGATGCTCACGATACGGGTTACTGATGATGAACA
TGCCCGGTTACTGGAACGTTGTGAGGGTAAACAACTGGCGGTATGGATGCGGCGGGACCAGAGAAAAATC
ACTCAGGGTCAATGCCAGCGCTTCGTTAATACAGATGTAGGTGTTCCACAGGGTAGCCAGCAGCATCCTG
CGATGCAGATCCGGAACATAATGGTGCAGGGCGCTGACTTCCGCGTTTCCAGACTTTACGAAACACGGAA
ACCGAAGACCATTCATGTTGTTGCTCAGGTCGCAGACGTTTTGCAGCAGCAGTCGCTTCACGTTCGCTCG
CGTATCGGTGATTCATTCTGCTAACCAGTAAGGCAACCCCGCCAGCCTAGCCGGGTCCTCAACGACAGGA
GCACGATCATGCGCACCCGTGGGGCCGCCATGCCGGCGATAATGGCCTGCTTCTCGCCGAAACGTTTGGT
GGCGGGACCAGTGACGAAGGCTTGAGCGAGGGCGTGCAAGATTCCGAATACCGCAAGCGACAGGCCGATC
ATCGTCGCGCTCCAGCGAAAGCGGTCCTCGCCGAAAATGACCCAGAGCGCTGCCGGCACCTGTCCTACGA
GTTGCATGATAAAGAAGACAGTCATAAGTGCGGCGACGATAGTCATGCCCCGCGCCCACCGGAAGGAGCT
GACTGGGTTGAAGGCTCTCAAGGGCATCGGTCGAGATCCCGGTGCCTAATGAGTGAGCTAACTTACATTA
ATTGCGTTGCGCTCACTGCCCGCTTTCCAGTCGGGAAACCTGTCGTGCCAGCTGCATTAATGAATCGGCC
AACGCGCGGGGAGAGGCGGTTTGCGTATTGGGCGCCAGGGTGGTTTTTCTTTTCACCAGTGAGACGGGCA
ACAGCTGATTGCCCTTCACCGCCTGGCCCTGAGAGAGTTGCAGCAAGCGGTCCACGCTGGTTTGCCCCAG
CAGGCGAAAATCCTGTTTGATGGTGGTTAACGGCGGGATATAACATGAGCTGTCTTCGGTATCGTCGTAT
CCCACTACCGAGATATCCGCACCAACGCGCAGCCCGGACTCGGTAATGGCGCGCATTGCGCCCAGCGCCA
TCTGATCGTTGGCAACCAGCATCGCAGTGGGAACGATGCCCTCATTCAGCATTTGCATGGTTTGTTGAAA
ACCGGACATGGCACTCCAGTCGCCTTCCCGTTCCGCTATCGGCTGAATTTGATTGCGAGTGAGATATTTA
TGCCAGCCAGCCAGACGCAGACGCGCCGAGACAGAACTTAATGGGCCCGCTAACAGCGCGATTTGCTGGT
GACCCAATGCGACCAGATGCTCCACGCCCAGTCGCGTACCGTCTTCATGGGAGAAAATAATACTGTTGAT
GGGTGTCTGGTCAGAGACATCAAGAAATAACGCCGGAACATTAGTGCAGGCAGCTTCCACAGCAATGGCA
TCCTGGTCATCCAGCGGATAGTTAATGATCAGCCCACTGACGCGTTGCGCGAGAAGATTGTGCACCGCCG
CTTTACAGGCTTCGACGCCGCTTCGTTCTACCATCGACACCACCACGCTGGCACCCAGTTGATCGGCGCG
AGATTTAATCGCCGCGACAATTTGCGACGGCGCGTGCAGGGCCAGACTGGAGGTGGCAACGCCAATCAGC
AACGACTGTTTGCCCGCCAGTTGTTGTGCCACGCGGTTGGGAATGTAATTCAGCTCCGCCATCGCCGCTT
CCACTTTTTCCCGCGTTTTCGCAGAAACGTGGCTGGCCTGGTTCACCACGCGGGAAACGGTCTGATAAGA
GACACCGGCATACTCTGCGACATCGTATAACGTTACTGGTTTCACATTCACCACCCTGAATTGACTCTCT
TCCGGGCGCTATCATGCCATACCGCGAAAGGTTTTGCGCCATTCGATGGTGTCCGGGATCTCGACGCTCT
CCCTTATGCGACTCCTGCATTAGGAAGCAGCCCAGTAGTAGGTTGAGGCCGTTGAGCACCGCCGCCGCAA
GGAATGGTGCATGCAAGGAGATGGCGCCCAACAGTCCCCCGGCCACGGGGCCTGCCACCATACCCACGCC
GAAACAAGCGCTCATGAGCCCGAAGTGGCGAGCCCGATCTTCCCCATCGGTGATGTCGGCGATATAGGCG
CCAGCAACCGCACCTGTGGCGCCGGTGATGCCGGCCACGATGCGTCCGGCGTAGAGGATCG
